Addgene plasmid #72347: pHLmMBP-8
Purpose: (Empty Backbone) Mammalian expression of cytoplasmic mMBP TEV cleavage site-linked fusion proteins with C-terminal 6His-tag/Strep-tag II/HA-tag
Depositing lab: Luca Jovine. Depositing organization: Karolinska Institutet. Publication: Easy mammalian expression and crystallography of maltose-binding protein-fused human proteins. Bokhove M, Sadat Al Hosseini H, Saito T, Dioguardi E, Gegenschatz-Schmid K, Nishimura K, Raj I, de Sanctis D, Han L, Jovine L. J Struct Biol. 2016 Feb 3. 194:1-7. pii: S1047-8477(16)30015-6. doi: 10.1016/j.jsb.2016.01.016. PubMed 26850170.
Backbone
  Vector backbone: pHLmMBP-8
  Backbone size (bp): 5796
  Vector type: Mammalian Expression
  Promoter: CMV enhancer + chicken beta-actin promoter
  Tag / fusion protein: mMBP with C-terminal TEV cleavage site linker (N terminal on backbone); 6His-tag (C terminal on backbone); Strep-tag II (C terminal on backbone); HA-tag (C terminal on backbone)
Growth in bacteria
  Bacterial resistance: Ampicillin, 100 μg/mL
  Growth temperature: 37°C
  Growth strain: DH5alpha
  Copy number: High Copy
Gene/Insert
  Cloning method: Restriction Enzyme
  Sequencing primers: 5′ AAGGTGAAATCATGCCCAACATCC; 3′ ATTTGTGAGCCAGGGCATTG
Resource information
  A portion of this plasmid was derived from a plasmid made by: Prof. Dr. A. Radu Aricescu (pHLsec)
Terms and licenses: Academic/Nonprofit Terms; Industry Terms: Not Available to Industry
Depositor comments: Cloning note: For cloning information, please refer to Figure S1 of the manuscript associated with this plasmid. Mutagenesis note: Quikchange mutagenesis does not work efficiently on this family of plasmids. Citation for pHLsec from which this plasmid is derived: A time- and cost-efficient system for high-level protein production in mammalian cells A. R. Aricescu, W. Lu and E. Y. Jones Acta Cryst. D62:1243-1250 (2006) PMID:17001101 doi:10.1107/S0907444906029799
How to cite: pHLmMBP-8 was a gift from Luca Jovine (Addgene plasmid # 72347 ; http://n2t.net/addgene:72347 ; RRID:Addgene_72347)
