[The description below was written by a language model from this plasmid's Addgene catalogue record and pLannotate feature annotations shown in this document.]
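Description:
pHLmMBP-8 is a 5,796 bp empty mammalian expression backbone derived in part from pHLsec, designed for producing cytoplasmic proteins as fusions to a mutated E. coli maltose-binding protein (mMBP). It is propagated in E. coli through a high-copy ColE1/pUC-type origin and selected with ampicillin via the β-lactamase gene and its own promoter. Short lac promoter/operator, CAP-site and lacI fragments annotated near the origin appear to be cloning-vector remnants with no role in the expression cassette.

Transcription in mammalian cells is driven by the CMV immediate-early enhancer joined to the chicken β-actin promoter, followed by a chimeric chicken β-actin/rabbit β-globin intron, an arrangement that gives strong constitutive expression. Downstream lies the mMBP coding sequence, which lacks a signal peptide so the fusion stays in the cytosol. It is followed by a linker carrying a TEV protease cleavage site, the cloning position for the gene of interest, and then C-terminal 6His, Strep-tag II and HA tags. The tool labels these last elements as fragments of capTEV, Twin-Strep-tag and 3xHA, which is consistent with the single-copy elements listed in the catalogue. A rabbit β-globin polyadenylation signal terminates the transcript. The small haemoglobin β "CDS" fragments flagged on either side of the cassette most likely reflect β-globin-derived intron/exon and 3′ flanking sequence rather than expressed protein.

Inserts are introduced by restriction cloning, placing the target between the TEV linker and the C-terminal tags. MBP serves as the N-terminal fusion partner, the tags allow affinity purification and detection, and TEV cleavage can release the target from MBP. The associated publication title indicates use for mammalian expression and crystallography of MBP-fused human proteins. The depositor notes that QuikChange-type mutagenesis works poorly on this plasmid family.
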