Features (pLannotate 1.2.2; 18 found; start..end, strand, type, name):
      4..383     +  enhancer       CMV enhancer: human cytomegalovirus immediate early enhancer
    386..661     +  promoter       chicken β-actin promoter: No description available
    662..1670    +  intron         chimeric intron: chimera between introns from chicken β-actin and rabbit β-globin
   1668..1745    +  CDS            HBBC_AMMLE (fragment): Experimental evidence at protein level: Swiss-Prot protein existence level 1. Involved in oxygen transport from the lung to the various peripheral tissues. From Ammotragus lervia (Barbary sheep) (Antilope lervia).
   1752..2852    +  CDS            MBP: maltose binding protein from E. coli; malE (mutated); This version of the gene does not encode a signal sequence, so MBP will remain in the cytosol.
   2880..2901    +  CDS            capTEV™ (fragment): composite tag for in vivo biotinylation, TEV protease cleavage, and 6xHis tagging
   2931..2948    +  CDS            6xHis: 6xHis affinity tag
   2975..2998    +  CDS            Twin-Strep-tag (fragment): two Strep-Tag®II moieties connected by a linker for enhanced binding to Strep-Tactin®, an engineered form of streptavidin (Schmidt et al., 2013)
   3018..3034    +  CDS            3xHA (fragment): three tandem HA epitope tags
   3073..3147    +  CDS            HBB (fragment): HBB_PONPY - Experimental evidence at transcript level: Swiss-Prot protein existence level 2. Involved in oxygen transport from the lung to the various peripheral tissues. From Pongo pygmaeus (Bornean orangutan).
   3218..3273    +  polyA_signal   β-globin poly(A) signal: rabbit β-globin polyadenylation signal (Gil and Proudfoot, 1987)
   3656..3672    -  protein_bind   lac operator: The lac repressor binds to the lac operator to inhibit transcription in E. coli. This inhibition can be relieved by adding lactose or isopropyl-β-D-thiogalactopyranoside (IPTG). lac repressor encoded by lacI
   3680..3710    -  promoter       lac promoter: promoter for the E. coli lac operon
   3725..3746    -  protein_bind   CAP binding site: CAP binding activates transcription in the presence of cAMP. E. coli catabolite activator protein
   3762..3863    -  CDS            lacI (fragment): LACI_ECOLI - Experimental evidence at protein level: Swiss-Prot protein existence level 1. Repressor of the lactose operon. Binds allolactose as an inducer. From Escherichia coli (strain K12).
   4046..4634    -  rep_origin     ori: high-copy-number ColE1/pMB1/pBR322/pUC origin of replication
   4805..5665    -  CDS            AmpR: β-lactamase; bla; confers resistance to ampicillin, carbenicillin, and related antibiotics
   5666..5770    -  promoter       AmpR promoter: bla
>Addgene plasmid #72347 | pHLmMBP-8 | depositor full sequence | sequence record 133755 | pHLmMBP-8 sequence 5796 bps
GTCGACATTGATTATTGACTAGTTATTAATAGTAATCAATTACGGGGTCATTAGTTCATAGCCCATATAT
GGAGTTCCGCGTTACATAACTTACGGTAAATGGCCCGCCTGGCTGACCGCCCAACGACCCCCGCCCATTG
ACGTCAATAATGACGTATGTTCCCATAGTAACGCCAATAGGGACTTTCCATTGACGTCAATGGGTGGACT
ATTTACGGTAAACTGCCCACTTGGCAGTACATCAAGTGTATCATATGCCAAGTACGCCCCCTATTGACGT
CAATGACGGTAAATGGCCCGCCTGGCATTATGCCCAGTACATGACCTTATGGGACTTTCCTACTTGGCAG
TACATCTACGTATTAGTCATCGCTATTACCATGGGTCGAGGTGAGCCCCACGTTCTGCTTCACTCTCCCC
ATCTCCCCCCCCTCCCCACCCCCAATTTTGTATTTATTTATTTTTTAATTATTTTGTGCAGCGATGGGGG
CGGGGGGGGGGGGGGCGCGCGCCAGGCGGGGCGGGGCGGGGCGAGGGGCGGGGCGGGGCGAGGCGGAGAG
GTGCGGCGGCAGCCAATCAGAGCGGCGCGCTCCGAAAGTTTCCTTTTATGGCGAGGCGGCGGCGGCGGCG
GCCCTATAAAAAGCGAAGCGCGCGGCGGGCGGGAGTCGCTGCGTTGCCTTCGCCCCGTGCCCCGCTCCGC
GCCGCCTCGCGCCGCCCGCCCCGGCTCTGACTGACCGCGTTACTCCCACAGGTGAGCGGGCGGGACGGCC
CTTCTCCTCCGGGCTGTAATTAGCGCTTGGTTTAATGACGGCTCGTTTCTTTTCTGTGGCTGCGTGAAAG
CCTTAAAGGGCTCCGGGAGGGCCCTTTGTGCGGGGGGGAGCGGCTCGGGGGGTGCGTGCGTGTGTGTGTG
CGTGGGGAGCGCCGCGTGCGGCCCGCGCTGCCCGGCGGCTGTGAGCGCTGCGGGCGCGGCGCGGGGCTTT
GTGCGCTCCGCGTGTGCGCGAGGGGAGCGCGGCCGGGGGCGGTGCCCCGCGGTGCGGGGGGGCTGCGAGG
GGAACAAAGGCTGCGTGCGGGGTGTGTGCGTGGGGGGGTGAGCAGGGGGTGTGGGCGCGGCGGTCGGGCT
GTAACCCCCCCCTGCACCCCCCTCCCCGAGTTGCTGAGCACGGCCCGGCTTCGGGTGCGGGGCTCCGTGC
GGGGCGTGGCGCGGGGCTCGCCGTGCCGGGCGGGGGGTGGCGGCAGGTGGGGGTGCCGGGCGGGGCGGGG
CCGCCTCGGGCCGGGGAGGGCTCGGGGGAGGGGCGCGGCGGCCCCGGAGCGCCGGCGGCTGTCGAGGCGC
GGCGAGCCGCAGCCATTGCCTTTTATGGTAATCGTGCGAGAGGGCGCAGGGACTTCCTTTGTCCCAAATC
TGGCGGAGCCGAAATCTGGGAGGCGCCGCCGCACCCCCTCTAGCGGGCGCGGGCGAAGCGGTGCGGCGCC
GGCAGGAAGGAAATGGGCGGGGAGGGCCTTCGTGCGTCGCCGCGCCGCCGTCCCCTTCTCCATCTCCAGC
CTCGGGGCTGCCGCAGGGGGACGGCTGCCTTCGGGGGGGACGGGGCAGGGCGGGGTTCGGCTTCTGGCGT
GTGACCGGCGGCTCTAGAGCCTCTGCTAACCATGTTCATGCCTTCTTCTTTTTCCTACAGCTCCTGGGCA
ACGTGCTGGTTGTTGTGCTGTCTCATCATTTTGGCAAAGAATTGCGGCCGTCTCAGGCCGAATTCGCCAC
CATGAAAACTGAAGAAGGTAAACTGGTAATCTGGATTAACGGCGATAAAGGCTATAACGGTCTCGCTGAA
GTCGGTAAGAAATTCGAGAAAGATACCGGAATTAAAGTCACCGTTGAGCATCCCGATAAACTGGAAGAGA
AATTCCCACAGGTTGCGGCAACTGGCGATGGCCCTGACATTATCTTCTGGGCACACGACCGCTTTGGTGG
CTACGCTCAATCTGGCCTGTTGGCTGAAATCACCCCGGCCGCAGCGTTCCAGGACAAGCTGTATCCGTTT
ACCTGGGATGCCGTGCGCTACAACGGCAAGCTGATTGCTTACCCGATCGCTGTTGAAGCGTTGTCCCTGA
TTTATAACAAGGATCTGCTGCCGAACCCGCCAAAAACCTGGGAAGAGATCCCGGCGCTGGATAAAGAACT
GAAAGCGAAAGGTAAGAGCGCGCTGATGTTCAACCTGCAAGAACCGTACTTCACCTGGCCGCTGATTGCT
GCTGACGGGGGTTATGCGTTCAAGTATGCAGCCGGAAAGTACGACATTAAAGACGTGGGCGTGGATAACG
CTGGCGCGAAAGCGGGTCTGACCTTCCTGGTTGACCTGATTAAAAACAAACACATGAATGCAGACACCGA
TTACTCCATCGCAGAACATGCCTTTAATCATGGCGAAACAGCGATGACCATCAACGGCCCGTGGGCATGG
TCCAACATCGACACCAGCGCAGTGAATTATGGTGTAACGGTGCTGCCGACCTTCAAGGGTCAACCATCCA
AACCGTTCGTTGGCGTGCTGAGCGCAGGTATTAACGCCGCCAGTCCGAACAAAGAGCTGGCAAAAGAGTT
CCTCGAAAACTACCTGCTGACTGATGAAGGTCTGGAAGCGGTTAATAAAGACAAACCGCTGGGTGCCGTA
GCGCTGAAGTCTTACGAGGAAGAGTTGGTGAAAGATCCACGTGTTGCCGCCACAATGGAAAACGCCCAGA
AAGGTGAAATCATGCCCAACATCCCGCAGATGTCCGCTTTCTGGTATGCCGTGCGCACTGCGGTGATTAA
CGCCGCCAGCGGTCGTCAGACTGTCGATGCAGCCCTGGCAGCCGCGCAGACTAATGGCGGAGGGAGCGGC
GGAGGGAGCGAGAATCTTTATTTTCAGGGTGCGGCCGCCGCGAGCTCGGCTAGCCTCGAGCACCATCACC
ATCACCATTGATAAACGCGTTTAATTAACCCCGGGTGGAGCCACCCCCAGTTCGAGAAGTGATAAGATGA
TCAAGGATATCCCTACGACGTGCCCGACTACGCCTGATAATCTAGAACTAGTATCGCGATAATTCACTCC
TCAGGTGCAGGCTGCCTATCAGAAGGTGGTGGCTGGTGTGGCCAATGCCCTGGCTCACAAATACCACTGA
GATCTTTTTCCCTCTGCCAAAAATTATGGGGACATCATGAAGCCCCTTGAGCATCTGACTTCTGGCTAAT
AAAGGAAATTTATTTTCATTGCAATAGTGTGTTGGAATTTTTTGTGTCTCTCACTCGGAAGGACATATGG
GAGGGCAAATCATTTAAAACATCAGAATGAGTATTTGGTTTAGAGTTTGGCAACATATGCCATATGCTGG
CTGCCATGAACAAAGGTGGCTATAAAGAGGTCATCAGTATATGAAACAGCCCCCTGCTGTCCATTCCTTA
TTCCATAGAAAAGCCTTGACTTGAGGTTAGATTTTTTTTATATTTTGTTTTGTGTTATTTTTTTCTTTAA
CATCCCTAAAATTTTCCTTACATGTTTTACTAGCCAGATTTTTCCTCCTCTCCTGACTACTCCCAGTCAT
AGCTGTCCCTCTTCTCTTATGAAGATCCCTCGACCTGCAGCCCAAGCTTGGCGTAATCATGGTCATAGCT
GTTTCCTGTGTGAAATTGTTATCCGCTCACAATTCCACACAACATACGAGCCGGAAGCATAAAGTGTAAA
GCCTGGGGTGCCTAATGAGTGAGCTAACTCACATTAATTGCGTTGCGCTCACTGCCCGCTTTCCAGTCGG
GAAACCTGTCGTGCCAGCGGATCGATCCGCTGCATTAATGAATCGGCCAACGCGCGGGGAGAGGCGGTTT
GCGTATTGGGCGCTCTTCCGCTTCCTCGCTCACTGACTCGCTGCGCTCGGTCGTTCGGCTGCGGCGAGCG
GTATCAGCTCACTCAAAGGCGGTAATACGGTTATCCACAGAATCAGGGGATAACGCAGGAAAGAACATGT
GAGCAAAAGGCCAGCAAAAGGCCAGGAACCGTAAAAAGGCCGCGTTGCTGGCGTTTTTCCATAGGCTCCG
CCCCCCTGACGAGCATCACAAAAATCGACGCTCAAGTCAGAGGTGGCGAAACCCGACAGGACTATAAAGA
TACCAGGCGTTTCCCCCTGGAAGCTCCCTCGTGCGCTCTCCTGTTCCGACCCTGCCGCTTACCGGATACC
TGTCCGCCTTTCTCCCTTCGGGAAGCGTGGCGCTTTCTCAATGCTCACGCTGTAGGTATCTCAGTTCGGT
GTAGGTCGTTCGCTCCAAGCTGGGCTGTGTGCACGAACCCCCCGTTCAGCCCGACCGCTGCGCCTTATCC
GGTAACTATCGTCTTGAGTCCAACCCGGTAAGACACGACTTATCGCCACTGGCAGCAGCCACTGGTAACA
GGATTAGCAGAGCGAGGTATGTAGGCGGTGCTACAGAGTTCTTGAAGTGGTGGCCTAACTACGGCTACAC
TAGAAGGACAGTATTTGGTATCTGCGCTCTGCTGAAGCCAGTTACCTTCGGAAAAAGAGTTGGTAGCTCT
TGATCCGGCAAACAAACCACCGCTGGTAGCGGTGGTTTTTTTGTTTGCAAGCAGCAGATTACGCGCAGAA
AAAAAGGATCTCAAGAAGATCCTTTGATCTTTTCTACGGGGTCTGACGCTCAGTGGAACGAAAACTCACG
TTAAGGGATTTTGGTCATGAGATTATCAAAAAGGATCTTCACCTAGATCCTTTTAAATTAAAAATGAAGT
TTTAAATCAATCTAAAGTATATATGAGTAAACTTGGTCTGACAGTTACCAATGCTTAATCAGTGAGGCAC
CTATCTCAGCGATCTGTCTATTTCGTTCATCCATAGTTGCCTGACTCCCCGTCGTGTAGATAACTACGAT
ACGGGAGGGCTTACCATCTGGCCCCAGTGCTGCAATGATACCGCGAGACCCACGCTCACCGGCTCCAGAT
TTATCAGCAATAAACCAGCCAGCCGGAAGGGCCGAGCGCAGAAGTGGTCCTGCAACTTTATCCGCCTCCA
TCCAGTCTATTAATTGTTGCCGGGAAGCTAGAGTAAGTAGTTCGCCAGTTAATAGTTTGCGCAACGTTGT
TGCCATTGCTACAGGCATCGTGGTGTCACGCTCGTCGTTTGGTATGGCTTCATTCAGCTCCGGTTCCCAA
CGATCAAGGCGAGTTACATGATCCCCCATGTTGTGCAAAAAAGCGGTTAGCTCCTTCGGTCCTCCGATCG
TTGTCAGAAGTAAGTTGGCCGCAGTGTTATCACTCATGGTTATGGCAGCACTGCATAATTCTCTTACTGT
CATGCCATCCGTAAGATGCTTTTCTGTGACTGGTGAGTACTCAACCAAGTCATTCTGAGAATAGTGTATG
CGGCGACCGAGTTGCTCTTGCCCGGCGTCAATACGGGATAATACCGCGCCACATAGCAGAACTTTAAAAG
TGCTCATCATTGGAAAACGTTCTTCGGGGCGAAAACTCTCAAGGATCTTACCGCTGTTGAGATCCAGTTC
GATGTAACCCACTCGTGCACCCAACTGATCTTCAGCATCTTTTACTTTCACCAGCGTTTCTGGGTGAGCA
AAAACAGGAAGGCAAAATGCCGCAAAAAAGGGAATAAGGGCGACACGGAAATGTTGAATACTCATACTCT
TCCTTTTTCAATATTATTGAAGCATTTATCAGGGTTATTGTCTCATGAGCGGATACATATTTGAATGTAT
TTAGAAAAATAAACAAATAGGGGTTCCGCGCACATTTCCCCGAAAAGTGCCACCTG
