>Addgene plasmid #72347 | pHLmMBP-8 | depositor partial sequence | sequence record 134656 | Sequenced region 5'-GCTGGTTGTTGTGCTGTCTCATC 3'-ATTTGTGAGCCAGGGCATTG
ATGAAAACTGAAGAAGGTAAACTGGTAATCTGGATTAACGGCGATAAAGGCTATAACGGTCTCGCTGAAG
TCGGTAAGAAATTCGAGAAAGATACCGGAATTAAAGTCACCGTTGAGCATCCCGATAAACTGGAAGAGAA
ATTCCCACAGGTTGCGGCAACTGGCGATGGCCCTGACATTATCTTCTGGGCACACGACCGCTTTGGTGGC
TACGCTCAATCTGGCCTGTTGGCTGAAATCACCCCGGCCGCAGCGTTCCAGGACAAGCTGTATCCGTTTA
CCTGGGATGCCGTGCGCTACAACGGCAAGCTGATTGCTTACCCGATCGCTGTTGAAGCGTTGTCCCTGAT
TTATAACAAGGATCTGCTGCCGAACCCGCCAAAAACCTGGGAAGAGATCCCGGCGCTGGATAAAGAACTG
AAAGCGAAAGGTAAGAGCGCGCTGATGTTCAACCTGCAAGAACCGTACTTCACCTGGCCGCTGATTGCTG
CTGACGGGGGTTATGCGTTCAAGTATGCAGCCGGAAAGTACGACATTAAAGACGTGGGCGTGGATAACGC
TGGCGCGAAAGCGGGTCTGACCTTCCTGGTTGACCTGATTAAAAACAAACACATGAATGCAGACACCGAT
TACTCCATCGCAGAACATGCCTTTAATCATGGCGAAACAGCGATGACCATCAACGGCCCGTGGGCATGGT
CCAACATCGACACCAGCGCAGTGAATTATGGTGTAACGGTGCTGCCGACCTTCAAGGGTCAACCATCCAA
ACCGTTCGTTGGCGTGCTGAGCGCAGGTATTAACGCCGCCAGTCCGAACAAAGAGCTGGCAAAAGAGTTC
CTCGAAAACTACCTGCTGACTGATGAAGGTCTGGAAGCGGTTAATAAAGACAAACCGCTGGGTGCCGTAG
CGCTGAAGTCTTACGAGGAAGAGTTGGTGAAAGATCCACGTGTTGCCGCCACAATGGAAAACGCCCAGAA
AGGTGAAATCATGCCCAACATCCCGCAGATGTCCGCTTTCTGGTATGCCGTGCGCACTGCGGTGATTAAC
GCCGCCAGCGGTCGTCAGACTGTCGATGCAGCCCTGGCAGCCGCGCAGACTAATGGCGGAGGGAGCGGCG
GAGGGAGCGAGAATCTTTATTTTCAGGGTGCGGCCGCCGCGAGCTCGGCTAGCCTCGAGCACCATCACCA
TCACCATTGATAAACGCGTTTAATTAACCCCGGGTGGAGCCACCCCCAGTTCGAGAAGTGATAAGATGAT
CAAGGATATCCCTACGACGTGCCCGACTACGCCTGATAA
