>Addgene plasmid #72347 | pHLmMBP-8 | addgene partial sequence | sequence record 137627 | pCAG-F 5'-GCAACGTGCTGGTTATTGTG-3'
AAGAATTGCGGCCGTCTCAGGCCGAATTCGCCACCATGAAAACTGAAGAAGGTAAACTGGTAATCTGGAT
TAACGGCGATAAAGGCTATAACGGTCTCGCTGAAGTCGGTAAGAAATTCGAGAAAGATACCGGAATTAAA
GTCACCGTTGAGCATCCCGATAAACTGGAAGAGAAATTCCCACAGGTTGCGGCAACTGGCGATGGCCCTG
ACATTATCTTCTGGGCACACGACCGCTTTGGTGGCTACGCTCAATCTGGCCTGTTGGCTGAAATCACCCC
GGCCGCAGCGTTCCAGGACAAGCTGTATCCGTTTACCTGGGATGCCGTGCGCTACAACGGCAAGCTGATT
GCTTACCCGATCGCTGTTGAAGCGTTGTCCCTGATTTATAACAAGGATCTGCTGCCGAACCCGCCAAAAA
CCTGGGAAGAGATCCCGGCGCTGGATAAAGAACTGAAAGCGAAAGGTAAGAGCGCGCTGATGTTCAACCT
GCAAGAACCGTACTTCACCTGGCCGCTGATTGCTGCTGACGGGGGTTATGCGTTCAAGTATGCAGCCGGA
AAGTACGACATTAAAGACGTGGGCGTGGATAACGCTGGCGCGAAAGCGGGTCTGACCTTCCTGGTTGACC
TGATTAAAAACAAACACATGAATGCAGACACCGATTACTCCATCGCAGAACATGCCTTTAATCATGGCGA
AACAGCGATGACCATCAACGGCCCGTGGGCATGGTCCAACATCGACACCAGCGCAGTGAATTATGGTGTA
ACGGTGCTGCCGACCTTCAAGGGTCAACCATCCAAACCGTTCGTTGGCGTGCTGAGCGCAGGTATTAACG
CCGCCAGTCCGAACAAAGAGCTGGCAAAAGAGTTCCTCGAAAACTACCTGCTGACTGATGAAGGTCTGGA
AGCGGTTAATAAAGACAAA
