>Addgene plasmid #72347 | pHLmMBP-8 | addgene partial sequence | sequence record 137628 | rb_glob_PA_term-R 5'-CCCATATGTCCTTCCGAGTG-3'
TCCAACACACTATTGCAATGAAAATAAATTTCCTTTATTAGCCAGAAGTCAGATGCTCAAGGGGCTTCAT
GATGTCCCCATAATTTTTGGCAGAGGGAAAAAGATCTCAGTGGTATTTGTGAGCCAGGGCATTGGCCACA
CCAGCCACCACCTTCTGATAGGCAGCCTGCACCTGAGGAGTGAATTATCGCGATACTAGTTCTAGATTAT
CAGGCGTAGTCGGGCACGTCGTAGGGATATCCTTGATCATCTTATCACTTCTCGAACTGGGGGTGGCTCC
ACCCGGGGTTAATTAAACGCGTTTATCAATGGTGATGGTGATGGTGCTCGAGGCTAGCCGAGCTCGCGGC
GGCCGCACCCTGAAAATAAAGATTCTCGCTCCCTCCGCCGCTCCCTCCGCCATTAGTCTGCGCGGCTGCC
AGGGCTGCATCGACAGTCTGACGACCGCTGGCGGCGTTAATCACCGCAGTGCGCACGGCATACCAGAAAG
CGGACATCTGCGGGATGTTGGGCATGATTTCACCTTTCTGGGCGTTTTCCATTGTGGCGGCAACACGTGG
ATCTTTCACCAACTCTTCCTCGTAAGACTTCAGCGCTACGGCACCCAGCGGTTTGTCTTTATTAACCGCT
TCCAGACCTTCATCAGTCAGCAGGTAGTTTTCGAGGAACTCTTTTGCCAGCTCTTTGTTCGGACTGGCGG
CGTTAATACCTGCGCTCAGCACGCCAACGAACGGTTTGGATGGTTGACCCTTGAAGGTCGGCAGCACCGT
TACACCATAATTCACTGCGCTGGTGTCGATGTTGGACCATGCCCACGGGCCGTTGATGGTCATCGCTGTT
TCGCCATGATTAAAGGCATGTTCTGCGATGGAGTAATCGGTGTCTGCATTCATGTGTTTGTTTTTAATCA
GGTCAACCAGGAAGGTCAGACCCGCTTTCGCGCCAGCGTTATCCACGCCCACGTCTTTAATGTCGTACTT
TCCGGCTGC
